>Addgene plasmid #84199 | Osa-pCAMBIA-1301-STTM169 | addgene full sequence | sequence record 174463 | Addgene NGS Result
TGAGACTTTTCAACAAAGGGTAATTTCGGGAAACCTCCTCGGATTCCATTGCCCAGCTATCTGTCACCTC
ATCGAAAGGACAGTAGAAAAGGAGGGTGGCTCCTACAAATGCCATCATTGCGATAAAGGAAAGGCTATCA
TTCAAGATGCCTCTGCCGACAGTGGTCCCAAAGATGGACCCCCACCCACGAGGAGCATCGTGGAAAAAGA
AGACGTTCCAACCACGTCTTCAAAGCAAGTGGATTGATGTGACATCTCCACTGACATAAGGGATGACGCA
CAACCCCACTATCTTTCGCAAGACCCTTCCTCTATATAAGGAAGTTCATTTCATTTGGAGAGGACAGCCC
AAGCTTCAGGCAAGTCACTATCCTTGGCTAGTTGTTGTTGTTATGGTCTAATTTAAATATGGTCTAAAGA
AGAAGAATTRGGCAAGTCACTATCCTTGGCTAGAATTCGGTACGCTGAAATCACCAGTCTCTCTCTACAA
ATCTATCTCTCTCTATTTTCTCCATAAATAATGTGTGAGTAGTTTCCCGATAAGGGAAATTAGGGTTCTT
ATAGGGTTTCGCTCATGTGTTGAGCATATAAGAAACCCTTAGTATGTATTTGTATTTGTAAAATACTTCT
ATCAATAAAATTTCTAATTCCTAAAACCAAAATCCAGTACTAAAATCCAGATCTCCTAAAGTCCCTATAG
ATCTTTGTCGTGAATATAAACCAGACACGAGACGACTAGACCTGGAGCCCAGACGCCGTTCGAAGCTAGA
AGTACCGCTTAGGCAGGAGGCCGTTAGGGAAAAGATGCTAAGGCAGGGTTGGTTACGTTGACTCCCCCGT
AGGTTTGGTTTAAATATGATGAAGTGGACGGAAGGAAGGAGGAAGACAAGGAAGGATAAGGTTGCAGGCC
CTGTGCAAGGTAAGAAGATGGAAATTTGATAGAGGTACGCTACTATACTTATACTATACGCTAAGGGAAT
GATTGTATTTATACCCTATACCCCCTAATAACCCCTTATCAATTTAAGAAATAATCCGCATAAGCCCCCG
CTTAAAAATTGGTATCAGAGCCATGAATAGGTCTATGACCAAAACTCAAGAGGATAAAACCTCACCAAAA
TACGAAAGAGTCCTTAACTCTAAAGATAAAAGATCTTTCAAGATCAAAACTAGTTCCCTCACACCGGTGA
CGGGGATCGCATGCGACCTCTAGACCATCACATTGGAGCTTCAGCTGCTCGAGTTCTATAGTGTCACCTA
AATCGTATGTGTATGATACATAAGGTTATGTATTAATTGTAGCCGCGTTCTTACGTCGACGTACCAATTA
CGCCCCGCCCTGTCACTCATCGCAGTACTGTTGTAATTCATTAAGCATTCTGCCGACATGGAAGCCATCA
CAAACGGCATGATGAACCTGAATCGCCAGCGGCATCAGCACCTTGTCGCCTTGCGTATAATATTTGCCCA
TGGTGAAAACGGGGGCGAAGAAGTTGTCCATATTGGCCACGTTTAAATCAAAACTGGTGAAACTCACCCA
GGGATTGGCTGAGACGAAAAACATATTCTCAATAAACCCTTTAGGGAAATAGGCCAGGTTTTCACCGTAA
CACGCCACATCTTGCGAATATATGTGTAGAAACTGCCGGAAATCGTCGTGGTATTCACTCCAGAGCGATG
AAAACGTTTCAGTTTGCTCATGGAAAACGGTGTAACAAGGGTGAACACTATCCCATATTACCAGCTCACC
GTCTTTCATTGCCATACGGAACTCCGGATGAGCATTCATCAGGCGGGCAAGAATGTGAATAAAGGCCGGA
TAAAACTTGTGCTTATTTTTCTTTACGGTCTTTAAAAAGGCCGTAATATCCAGCTGAACGGTCTGGTTAT
AGGTACATTGAGCAACTGACTGAAATGCCTCAAAATGTTCTTTACGATGCCATTGGGATATATCAACGGT
GGTATATCCAGTGATTTCTTTCTCCATTTTAGCTTCCTTAGCTCCTGAAAATCTCGATAACTCATTAAAG
CTTATCGATGATAAGCTGTCAAACATGAGAATTTAGCCCGCCTAATGAGCGGGCTTTTTGTTGTGATCCG
CGTTGCTGGCGTTTTTCCATAGGCTCCGCCCCCCTGACGAGCATCACAAAAATCGACGCTCAAGTCAGAG
GTGGCGAAACCCGACAGGACTATAAAGATACCAGGCGTTTCCCCCNTGGAAGCTCCCTCGTGCGCTCTCC
TGTTCCGACCCTGCCGCTTACCGGATACCTGTCCGCCTTTCTTAATTAACTGCAGGCATGCAAGCTTGGC
ACTGGCCGTCGTTTTACAACGTCGTGACTGGGAAAACCCTGGCGTTACCCAACTTAATCGCCTTGCAGCA
CATCCCCCTTTCGCCAGCTGGCGTAATAGCGAAGAGGCCCGCACCGATCGCCCTTCCCAACAGTTGCGCA
GCCTGAATGGCGAATGCTAGAGCAGCTTGAGCTTGGATCAGATTGTCGTTTCCCGCCTTCAGTTTAGCTT
CATGGAGTCAAAGATTCAAATAGAGGACCTAACAGAACTCGCCGTAAAGACTGGCGAACAGTTCATACAG
AGTCTCTTACGACTCAATGACAAGAAGAAAATCTTCGTCAACATGGTGGAGCACGACACACTTGTCTACT
CCAAAAATATCAAAGATACAGTCTCAGAAGACCAAAGGGCAATTGAGACTTTTCAACAAAGGGTAATATC
CGGAAACCTCCTCGGATTCCATTGCCCAGCTATCTGTCACTTTATTGTGAAGATAGTGGAAAAGGAAGGT
GGCTCCTACAAATGCCATCATTGCGATAAAGGAAAGGCCATCGTTGAAGATGCCTCTGCCGACAGTGGTC
CCAAAGATGGACCCCCACCCACGAGGAGCATCGTGGAAAAAGAAGACGTTCCAACCACGTCTTCAAAGCA
AGTGGATTGATGTGATATCTCCACTGACGTAAGGGATGACGCACAATCCCACTATCCTTCGCAAGACCCT
TCCTCTATATAAGGAAGTTCATTTCATTTGGAGAGAACACGGGGGACTCTTGACCATGGTAGATCTGAGG
GTAAATTTCTAGTTTTTCTCCTTCATTTTCTTGGTTAGGACCCTTTTCTCTTTTTATTTTTTTGAGCTTT
GATCTTTCTTTAAACTGATCTATTTTTTAATTGATTGGTTATGGTGTAAATATTACATAGCTTTAACTGA
TAATCTGATTACTTTATTTCGTGTGTCTATGATGATGATGATAGTTACAGAACCGACGACTCGTCCGTCC
TGTAGAAACCCCAACCCGTGAAATCAAAAAACTCGACGGCCTGTGGGCATTCAGTCTGGATCGCGAAAAC
TGTGGAATTGATCAGCGTTGGTGGGAAAGCGCGTTACAAGAAAGCCGGGCAATTGCTGTGCCAGGCAGTT
TTAACGATCAGTTCGCCGATGCAGATATTCGTAATTATGCGGGCAACGTCTGGTATCAGCGCGAAGTCTT
TATACCGAAAGGTTGGGCAGGCCAGCGTATCGTGCTGCGTTTCGATGCGGTCACTCATTACGGCAAAGTG
TGGGTCAATAATCAGGAAGTGATGGAGCATCAGGGCGGCTATACGCCATTTGAAGCCGATGTCACGCCGT
ATGTTATTGCCGGGAAAAGTGTACGTATCACCGTTTGTGTGAACAACGAACTGAACTGGCAGACTATCCC
GCCGGGAATGGTGATTACCGACGAAAACGGCAAGAAAAAGCAGTCTTACTTCCATGATTTCTTTAACTAT
GCCGGAATCCATCGCAGCGTAATGCTCTACACCACGCCGAACACCTGGGTGGACGATATCACCGTGGTGA
CGCATGTCGCGCAAGACTGTAACCACGCGTCTGTTGACTGGCAGGTGGTGGCCAATGGTGATGTCAGCGT
TGAACTGCGTGATGCGGATCAACAGGTGGTTGCAACTGGACAAGGCACTAGCGGGACTTTGCAAGTGGTG
AATCCGCACCTCTGGCAACCGGGTGAAGGTTATCTCTATGAACTGTGCGTCACAGCCAAAAGCCAGACAG
AGTGTGATATCTACCCGCTTCGCGTCGGCATCCGGTCAGTGGCAGTGAAGGGCGAACAGTTCCTGATTAA
CCACAAACCGTTCTACTTTACTGGCTTTGGTCGTCATGAAGATGCGGACTTGCGTGGCAAAGGATTCGAT
AACGTGCTGATGGTGCACGACCACGCATTAATGGACTGGATTGGGGCCAACTCCTACCGTACCTCGCATT
ACCCTTACGCTGAAGAGATGCTCGACTGGGCAGATGAACATGGCATCGTGGTGATTGATGAAACTGCTGC
TGTCGGCTTTAACCTCTCTTTAGGCATTGGTTTCGAAGCGGGCAACAAGCCGAAAGAACTGTACAGCGAA
GAGGCAGTCAACGGGGAAACTCAGCAAGCGCACTTACAGGCGATTAAAGAGCTGATAGCGCGTGACAAAA
ACCACCCAAGCGTGGTGATGTGGAGTATTGCCAACGAACCGGATACCCGTCCGCAAGGTGCACGGGAATA
TTTCGCGCCACTGGCGGAAGCAACGCGTAAACTCGACCCGACGCGTCCGATCACCTGCGTCAATGTAATG
TTCTGCGACGCTCACACCGATACCATCAGCGATCTCTTTGATGTGCTGTGCCTGAACCGTTATTACGGAT
GGTATGTCCAAAGCGGCGATTTGGAAACGGCAGAGAAGGTACTGGAAAAAGAACTTCTGGCCTGGCAGGA
GAAACTGCATCAGCCGATTATCATCACCGAATACGGCGTGGATACGTTAGCCGGGCTGCACTCAATGTAC
ACCGACATGTGGAGTGAAGAGTATCAGTGTGCATGGCTGGATATGTATCACCGCGTCTTTGATCGCGTCA
GCGCCGTCGTCGGTGAACAGGTATGGAATTTCGCCGATTTTGCGACCTCGCAAGGCATATTGCGCGTTGG
CGGTAACAAGAAAGGGATCTTCACTCGCGACCGCAAACCGAAGTCGGCGGCTTTTCTGCTGCAAAAACGC
TGGACTGGCATGAACTTCGGTGAAAAACCGCAGCAGGGAGGCAAACAAGCTAGCCACCACCACCACCACC
ACGTGTGAATTACAGGTGACCAGCTCGAATTTCCCCGATCGTTCAAACATTTGGCAATAAAGTTTCTTAA
GATTGAATCCTGTTGCCGGTCTTGCGATGATTATCATATAATTTCTGTTGAATTACGTTAAGCATGTAAT
AATTAACATGTAATGCATGACGTTATTTATGAGATGGGTTTTTATGATTAGAGTCCCGCAATTATACATT
TAATACGCGATAGAAAACAAAATATAGCGCGCAAACTAGGATAAATTATCGCGCGCGGTGTCATCTATGT
TACTAGATCGGGAATTAAACTATCAGTGTTTGACAGGATATATTGGCGGGTAAACCTAAGAGAAAAGAGC
GTTTATTAGAATAATCGGATATTTAAAAGGGCGTGAAAAGGTTTATCCGTTCGTCCATTTGTATGTGCAT
GCCAACCACAGGGTTCCCCTCGGGATCAAAGTACTTTGATCCAACCCCTCCGCTGCTATAGTGCAGTCGG
CTTCTGACGTTCAGTGCAGCCGTCTTCTGAAAACGACATGTCGCACAAGTCCTAAGTTACGCGACAGGCT
GCCGCCCTGCCCTTTTCCTGGCGTTTTCTTGTCGCGTGTTTTAGTCGCATAAAGTAGAATACTTGCGACT
AGAACCGGAGACATTACGCCATGAACAAGAGCGCCGCCGCTGGCCTGCTGGGCTATGCCCGCGTCAGCAC
CGACGACCAGGACTTGACCAACCAACGGGCCGAACTGCACGCGGCCGGCTGCACCAAGCTGTTTTCCGAG
AAGATCACCGGCACCAGGCGCGACCGCCCGGAGCTGGCCAGGATGCTTGACCACCTACGCCCTGGCGACG
TTGTGACAGTGACCAGGCTAGACCGCCTGGCCCGCAGCACCCGCGACCTACTGGACATTGCCGAGCGCAT
CCAGGAGGCCGGCGCGGGCCTGCGTAGCCTGGCAGAGCCGTGGGCCGACACCACCACGCCGGCCGGCCGC
ATGGTGTTGACCGTGTTCGCCGGCATTGCCGAGTTCGAGCGTTCCCTAATCATCGACCGCACCCGGAGCG
GGCGCGAGGCCGCCAAGGCCCGAGGCGTGAAGTTTGGCCCCCGCCCTACCCTCACCCCGGCACAGATCGC
GCACGCCCGCGAGCTGATCGACCAGGAAGGCCGCACCGTGAAAGAGGCGGCTGCACTGCTTGGCGTGCAT
CGCTCGACCCTGTACCGCGCACTTGAGCGCAGCGAGGAAGTGACGCCCACCGAGGCCAGGCGGCGCGGTG
CCTTCCGTGAGGACGCATTGACCGAGGCCGACGCCCTGGCGGCCGCCGAGAATGAACGCCAAGAGGAACA
AGCATGAAACCGCACCAGGACGGCCAGGACGAACCGTTTTTCATTACCGAAGAGATCGAGGCGGAGATGA
TCGCGGCCGGGTACGTGTTCGAGCCGCCCGCGCACGTCTCAACCGTGCGGCTGCATGAAATCCTGGCCGG
TTTGTCTGATGCCAAGCTGGCGGCCTGGCCGGCCAGCTTGGCCGCTGAAGAAACCGAGCGCCGCCGTCTA
AAAAGGTGATGTGTATTTGAGTAAAACAGCTTGCGTCATGCGGTCGCTGCGTATATGATGCGATGAGTAA
ATAAACAAATACGCAAGGGGAACGCATGAAGGTTATCGCTGTACTTAACCAGAAAGGCGGGTCAGGCAAG
ACGACCATCGCAACCCATCTAGCCCGCGCCCTGCAACTCGCCGGGGCCGATGTTCTGTTAGTCGATTCCG
ATCCCCAGGGCAGTGCCCGCGATTGGGCGGCCGTGCGGGAAGATCAACCGCTAACCGTTGTCGGCATCGA
CCGCCCGACGATTGACCGCGACGTGAAGGCCATCGGCCGGCGCGACTTCGTAGTGATCGACGGAGCGCCC
CAGGCGGCGGACTTGGCTGTGTCCGCGATCAAGGCAGCCGACTTCGTGCTGATTCCGGTGCAGCCAAGCC
CTTACGACATATGGGCCACCGCCGACCTGGTGGAGCTGGTTAAGCAGCGCATTGAGGTCACGGATGGAAG
GCTACAAGCGGCCTTTGTCGTGTCGCGGGCGATCAAAGGCACGCGCATCGGCGGTGAGGTTGCCGAGGCG
CTGGCCGGGTACGAGCTGCCCATTCTTGAGTCCCGTATCACGCAGCGCGTGAGCTACCCAGGCACTGCCG
CCGCCGGCACAACCGTTCTTGAATCAGAACCCGAGGGCGACGCTGCCCGCGAGGTCCAGGCGCTGGCCGC
TGAAATTAAATCAAAACTCATTTGAGTTAATGAGGTAAAGAGAAAATGAGCAAAAGCACAAACACGCTAA
GTGCCGGCCGTCCGAGCGCACGCAGCAGCAAGGCTGCAACGTTGGCCAGCCTGGCAGACACGCCAGCCAT
GAAGCGGGTCAACTTTCAGTTGCCGGCGGAGGATCACACCAAGCTGAAGATGTACGCGGTACGCCAAGGC
AAGACCATTACCGAGCTGCTATCTGAATACATCGCGCAGCTACCAGAGTAAATGAGCAAATGAATAAATG
AGTAGATGAATTTTAGCGGCTAAAGGAGGCGGCATGGAAAATCAAGAACAACCAGGCACCGACGCCGTGG
AATGCCCCATGTGTGGAGGAACGGGCGGTTGGCCAGGCGTAAGCGGCTGGGTTGCCTGCCGGCCCTGCAA
TGGCACTGGAACCCCCAAGCCCGAGGAATCGGCGTGAGCGGTCGCAAACCATCCGGCCCGGTACAAATCG
GCGCGGCGCTGGGTGATGACCTGGTGGAGAAGTTGAAGGCCGCGCAGGCCGCCCAGCGGCAACGCATCGA
GGCAGAAGCACGCCCCGGTGAATCGTGGCAAGCGGCCGCTGATCGAATCCGCAAAGAATCCCGGCAACCG
CCGGCAGCCGGTGCGCCGTCGATTAGGAAGCCGCCCAAGGGCGACGAGCAACCAGATTTTTTCGTTCCGA
TGCTCTATGACGTGGGCACCCGCGATAGTCGCAGCATCATGGACGTGGCCGTTTTCCGTCTGTCGAAGCG
TGACCGACGAGCTGGCGAGGTGATCCGCTACGAGCTTCCAGACGGGCACGTAGAGGTTTCCGCAGGGCCG
GCCGGCATGGCCAGTGTGTGGGATTACGACCTGGTACTGATGGCGGTTTCCCATCTAACCGAATCCATGA
ACCGATACCGGGAAGGGAAGGGAGACAAGCCCGGCCGCGTGTTCCGTCCACACGTTGCGGACGTACTCAA
GTTCTGCCGGCGAGCCGATGGCGGAAAGCAGAAAGACGACCTGGTAGAAACCTGCATTCGGTTAAACACC
ACGCACGTTGCCATGCAGCGTACGAAGAAGGCCAAGAACGGCCGCCTGGTGACGGTATCCGAGGGTGAAG
CCTTGATTAGCCGCTACAAGATCGTAAAGAGCGAAACCGGGCGGCCGGAGTACATCGAGATCGAGCTAGC
TGATTGGATGTACCGCGAGATCACAGAAGGCAAGAACCCGGACGTGCTGACGGTTCACCCCGATTACTTT
TTGATCGATCCCGGCATCGGCCGTTTTCTCTACCGCCTGGCACGCCGCGCCGCAGGCAAGGCAGAAGCCA
GATGGTTGTTCAAGACGATCTACGAACGCAGTGGCAGCGCCGGAGAGTTCAAGAAGTTCTGTTTCACCGT
GCGCAAGCTGATCGGGTCAAATGACCTGCCGGAGTACGATTTGAAGGAGGAGGCGGGGCAGGCTGGCCCG
ATCCTAGTCATGCGCTACCGCAACCTGATCGAGGGCGAAGCATCCGCCGGTTCCTAATGTACGGAGCAGA
TGCTAGGGCAAATTGCCCTAGCAGGGGAAAAAGGTCGAAAAGGTCTCTTTCCTGTGGATAGCACGTACAT
TGGGAACCCAAAGCCGTACATTGGGAACCGGAACCCGTACATTGGGAACCCAAAGCCGTACATTGGGAAC
CGGTCACACATGTAAGTGACTGATATAAAAGAGAAAAAAGGCGATTTTTCCGCCTAAAACTCTTTAAAAC
TTATTAAAACTCTTAAAACCCGCCTGGCCTGTGCATAACTGTCTGGCCAGCGCACAGCCGAAGAGCTGCA
AAAAGCGCCTACCCTTCGGTCGCTGCGCTCCCTACGCCCCGCCGCTTCGCGTCGGCCTATCGCGGCCGCT
GGCCGCTCAAAAATGGCTGGCCTACGGCCAGGCAATCTACCAGGGCGCGGACAAGCCGCGCCGTCGCCAC
TCGACCGCCGGCGCCCACATCAAGGCACCCTGCCTCGCGCGTTTCGGTGATGACGGTGAAAACCTCTGAC
ACATGCAGCTCCCGGAGACGGTCACAGCTTGTCTGTAAGCGGATGCCGGGAGCAGACAAGCCCGTCAGGG
CGCGTCAGCGGGTGTTGGCGGGTGTCGGGGCGCAGCCATGACCCAGTCACGTAGCGATAGCGGAGTGTAT
ACTGGCTTAACTATGCGGCATCAGAGCAGATTGTACTGAGAGTGCACCATATGCGGTGTGAAATACCGCA
CAGATGCGTAAGGAGAAAATACCGCATCAGGCGCTCTTCCGCTTCCTCGCTCACTGACTCGCTGCGCTCG
GTCGTTCGGCTGCGGCGAGCGGTATCAGCTCACTCAAAGGCGGTAATACGGTTATCCACAGAATCAGGGG
ATAACGCAGGAAAGAACATGTGAGCAAAAGGCCAGCAAAAGGCCAGGAACCGTAAAAAGGCCGCGTTGCT
GGCGTTTTTCCATAGGCTCCGCCCCCCTGACGAGCATCACAAAAATCGACGCTCAAGTCAGAGGTGGCGA
AACCCGACAGGACTATAAAGATACCAGGCGTTTCCCCCTGGAAGCTCCCTCGTGCGCTCTCCTGTTCCGA
CCCTGCCGCTTACCGGATACCTGTCCGCCTTTCTCCCTTCGGGAAGCGTGGCGCTTTCTCATAGCTCACG
CTGTAGGTATCTCAGTTCGGTGTAGGTCGTTCGCTCCAAGCTGGGCTGTGTGCACGAACCCCCCGTTCAG
CCCGACCGCTGCGCCTTATCCGGTAACTATCGTCTTGAGTCCAACCCGGTAAGACACGACTTATCGCCAC
TGGCAGCAGCCACTGGTAACAGGATTAGCAGAGCGAGGTATGTAGGCGGTGCTACAGAGTTCTTGAAGTG
GTGGCCTAACTACGGCTACACTAGAAGGACAGTATTTGGTATCTGCGCTCTGCTGAAGCCAGTTACCTTC
GGAAAAAGAGTTGGTAGCTCTTGATCCGGCAAACAAACCACCGCTGGTAGCGGTGGTTTTTTTGTTTGCA
AGCAGCAGATTACGCGCAGAAAAAAAGGATCTCAAGAAGATCCTTTGATCTTTTCTACGGGGTCTGACGC
TCAGTGGAACGAAAACTCACGTTAAGGGATTTTGGTCATGCATTCTAGGTACTAAAACAATTCATCCAGT
AAAATATAATATTTTATTTTCTCCCAATCAGGCTTGATCCCCAGTAAGTCAAAAAATAGCTCGACATACT
GTTCTTCCCCGATATCCTCCCTGATCGACCGGACGCAGAAGGCAATGTCATACCACTTGTCCGCCCTGCC
GCTTCTCCCAAGATCAATAAAGCCACTTACTTTGCCATCTTTCACAAAGATGTTGCTGTCTCCCAGGTCG
CCGTGGGAAAAGACAAGTTCCTCTTCGGGCTTTTCCGTCTTTAAAAAATCATACAGCTCGCGCGGATCTT
TAAATGGAGTGTCTTCTTCCCAGTTTTCGCAATCCACATCGGCCAGATCGTTATTCAGTAAGTAATCCAA
TTCGGCTAAGCGGCTGTCTAAGCTATTCGTATAGGGACAATCCGATATGTCGATGGAGTGAAAGAGCCTG
ATGCACTCCGCATACAGCTCGATAATCTTTTCAGGGCTTTGTTCATCTTCATACTCTTCCGAGCAAAGGA
CGCCATCGGCCTCACTCATGAGCAGATTGCTCCAGCCATCATGCCGTTCAAAGTGCAGGACCTTTGGAAC
AGGCAGCTTTCCTTCCAGCCATAGCATCATGTCCTTTTCCCGTTCCACATCATAGGTGGTCCCTTTATAC
CGGCTGTCCGTCATTTTTAAATATAGGTTTTCATTTTCTCCCACCAGCTTATATACCTTAGCAGGAGACA
TTCCTTCCGTATCTTTTACGCAGCGGTATTTTTCGATCAGTTTTTTCAATTCCGGTGATATTCTCATTTT
AGCCATTTATTATTTCCTTCCTCTTTTCTACAGTATTTAAAGATACCCCAAGAAGCTAATTATAACAAGA
CGAACTCCAATTCACTGTTCCTTGCATTCTAAAACCTTAAATACCAGAAAACAGCTTTTTCAAAGTTGTT
TTCAAAGTTGGCGTATAACATAGTATCGACGGAGCCGATTTTGAAACCGCGGTGATCACAGGCAGCAACG
CTCTGTCATCGTTACAATCAACATGCTACCCTCCGCGAGATCATCCGTGTTTCAAACCCGGCAGCTTAGT
TGCCGTTCTTCCGAATAGCATCGGTAACATGAGCAAAGTCTGCCGCCTTACAACGGCTCTCCCGCTGACG
CCGTCCCGGACTGATGGGCTGCCTGTATCGAGTGGTGATTTTGTGCCGAGCTGCCGGTCGGGGAGCTGTT
GGCTGGCTGGTGGCAGGATATATTGTGGTGTAAACAAATTGACGCTTAGACAACTTAATAACACATTGCG
GACGTTTTTAATGTACTGAATTAACGCCGAATTAATTCGGGGGATCTGGATTTTAGTACTGGATTTTGGT
TTTAGGAATTAGAAATTTTATTGATAGAAGTATTTTACAAATACAAATACATACTAAGGGTTTCTTATAT
GCTCAACACATGAGCGAAACCCTATAGGAACCCTAATTCCCTTATCTGGGAACTACTCACACATTATTAT
GGAGAAACTCGAGCTTGTCGATCGACAGATCCCGGTCGGCATCTACTCTATTTCTTTGCCCTCGGACGAG
TGCTGGGGCGTCGGTTTCCACTATCGGCGAGTACTTCTACACAGCCATCGGTCCAGACGGCCGCGCTTCT
GCGGGCGATTTGTGTACGCCCGACAGTCCCGGCTCCGGATCGGACGATTGCGTCGCATCGACCCTGCGCC
CAAGCTGCATCATCGAAATTGCCGTCAACCAAGCTCTGATAGAGTTGGTCAAGACCAATGCGGAGCATAT
ACGCCCGGAGTCGTGGCGATCCTGCAAGCTCCGGATGCCTCCGCTCGAAGTAGCGCGTCTGCTGCTCCAT
ACAAGCCAACCACGGCCTCCAGAAGAAGATGTTGGCGACCTCGTATTGGGAATCCCCGAACATCGCCTCG
CTCCAGTCAATGACCGCTGTTATGCGGCCATTGTCCGTCAGGACATTGTTGGAGCCGAAATCCGCGTGCA
CGAGGTGCCGGACTTCGGGGCAGTCCTCGGCCCAAAGCATCAGCTCATCGAGAGCCTGCGCGACGGACGC
ACTGACGGTGTCGTCCATCACAGTTTGCCAGTGATACACATGGGGATCAGCAATCGCGCATATGAAATCA
CGCCATGTAGTGTATTGACCGATTCCTTGCGGTCCGAATGGGCCGAACCCGCTCGTCTGGCTAAGATCGG
CCGCAGCGATCGCATCCATAGCCTCCGCGACCGGTTGTAGAACAGCGGGCAGTTCGGTTTCAGGCAGGTC
TTGCAACGTGACACCCTGTGAACGGCGGGAGATGCAATAGGTCAGGCTCTCGCTAAACTCCCCAATGTCA
AGCACTTCCGGAATCGGGAGCGCGGCCGATGCAAAGTGCCGATAAACATAACGATCTTTGTAGAAACCAT
CGGCGCAGCTATTTACCCGCAGGACATATCCACGCCCTCCTACATCGAAGCTGAAAGCACGAGATTCTTC
GCCCTCCGAGAGCTGCATCAGGTCGGAGACGCTGTCGAACTTTTCGATCAGAAACTTCTCGACAGACGTC
GCGGTGAGTTCAGGCTTTTTCATATCTCATTGCCCCCCGGATCTGCGAAAGCTCGAGAGAGATAGATTTG
TAGAGAGAGACTGGTGATTTCAGCGTGTCCTCTCCAAATGAAATGAACTTCCTTATATAGAGGAAGGGTC
TTGCGAAGGATAGTGGGATTGTGCGTCATCCCTTACGTCAGTGGAGATATCACATCAATCCACTTGCTTT
GAAGACGTGGTTGGAACGTCTTCTTTTTCCACGATGCTCCTCGTGGGTGGGGGTCCATCTTTGGGACCAC
TGTCGGCAGAGGCATCTTGAACGATAGCCTTTCCTTTATCGCAATGATGGCATTTGTAGGTGCCACCTTC
CTTTTCTACTGTCCTTTTGATGAAGTGACAGATAGCTGGGCAATGGAATCCGAGGAGGTTTCCCGATATT
ACCCTTTGTTGAAAAGTCTCAATAGCCCTTTGGTCTTCTGAGACTGTATCTTTGATATTCTTGGAGTAGA
CGAGAGTGTCGTGCTCCACCATGTTCACATCAATCCACTTGCTTTGAAGACGTGGTTGGAACGTCTTCTT
TTTCCACGATGCTCCTCGTGGGTGGGGGTCCATCTTTGGGACCACTGTCGGCAGAGGCATCTTGAACGAT
AGCCTTTCCTTTATCGCAATGATGGCATTTGTAGGTGCCACCTTCCTTTTCTACTGTCCTTTTGATGAAG
TGACAGATAGCTGGGCAATGGAATCCGAGGAGGTTTCCCGATATTACCCTTTGTTGAAAAGTCTCAATAG
CCCTTTGGTCTTCTGAGACTGTATCTTTGATATTCTTGGAGTAGACGAGAGTGTCGTGCTCCACCATGTT
GGCAAGCTGCTCTAGCCAATACGCAAACCGCCTCTCCCCGCGCGTTGGCCGATTCATTAATGCAGCTGGC
ACGACAGGTTTCCCGACTGGAAAGCGGGCAGTGAGCGCAACGCAATTAATGTGAGTTAGCTCACTCATTA
GGCACCCCAGGCTTTACACTTTATGCTTCCGGCTCGTATGTTGTGTGGAATTGTGAGCGGATAACAATTT
CACACAGGAAACAGCTATGACATGATTACGAATTCGAGCTCGGTACCCGGGGATCCTCTAGCTAGATTAA
TTAAGTTTGCAAGCAGCAGATTACCGGATACCTGTCCGCCTTTCTTAATTAAGTTTGCAAGCAGCAGATT
ACGCGCAGAAAAAAAGGATCTCAAGGAGATCCTTTGGATCACAAAAAAAAAGCCCGCTCATTAGGCGGGT
TAAATTCCCGGGTACTGCAGCCGATTCATTAATGCAGGTTAACCTGGCTTATCGAAATTAATACGACTCA
CTATAGGGAGACCGGCAGATCTGATCCCTACTCCAAAAATGTCAAAGATACAGTCTCAGAAGACCAAAGG
GCTATTGAGACTTTTCAACAAAGGGTAATTTCGGGAAACCTCCTCGGATTCCATTGCCCAGCTATCTGTC
ACTTCATCGAAAGGACAGTGGAAAAGGAAGGTGGCTCCTACAAATGCCATCATTGCGATAAAGGAAAGGC
TATCATTCAAGATGCCTCTGCCGACAGTGGTCCCAAAGATGGACCCCCACCCACGAGGAGCATCGTGGGA
AAAGAAGACGTTCCAACCACGTCTTCAAAGCAAGTGGATTGATGTGACATCTCCACTGACGTAAGGGATG
ACGCACAATCCCACCCCTACTCCAAAAATGTCAAAGATACTGTCTCAGAAGACCAAAGGGCTAT
Features (pLannotate 1.2.2; 37 found; start..end, strand, type, name):
      1..346     +  promoter       CaMV 35S promoter: strong constitutive promoter from cauliflower mosaic virus
    298..344     +  promoter       minimal CaMV 35S promoter: minimal 35S promoter from cauliflower mosaic virus
    507..683     +  polyA_signal   CaMV poly(A) signal: cauliflower mosaic virus polyadenylation signal
   1245..1263    -  promoter       SP6 promoter: promoter for bacteriophage SP6 RNA polymerase
   1328..1987    -  CDS            CmR: chloramphenicol acetyltransferase; cat; confers resistance to chloramphenicol
   1988..2024    -  promoter       cat promoter (fragment): promoter of the E. coli cat gene encoding chloramphenicol acetyltransferase
   2024..2052    -  promoter       tet promoter: E. coli promoter for tetracycline efflux protein gene
   2114..2282    -  rep_origin     ori (fragment): high-copy-number ColE1/pMB1/pBR322/pUC origin of replication
   2290..2307    +  misc_feature   MCS (fragment): pUC18/19 multiple cloning site
   2310..2464    +  CDS            lacZα (fragment): LacZα fragment of β-galactosidase; lacZ fragment
   2704..3045    +  promoter       CaMV 35S promoter: strong constitutive promoter from cauliflower mosaic virus
   3066..5088    +  CDS            GUS (fragment): β-glucuronidase This version of the gusA gene has a 5' extension with a catalase intron to ensure expression in plants but not bacteria.
   5094..5112    +  CDS            9xHis (fragment): 9xHis affinity tag
   5147..5399    +  terminator     NOS terminator: nopaline synthase terminator and poly(A) signal
   5421..5445    +  misc_feature   RB T-DNA repeat: right border repeat from nopaline C58 T-DNA
   5785..6186    +  CDS            Y4CG_SINFN (fragment): Protein inferred from homology: Swiss-Prot protein existence level 3. From Sinorhizobium fredii (strain NBRC 101917 / NGR234).
   6746..7375    +  CDS            pVS1 StaA: stability protein from the Pseudomonas plasmid pVS1 (Heeb et al., 2000)
   7804..8877    +  CDS            pVS1 RepA: replication protein from the Pseudomonas plasmid pVS1 (Heeb et al., 2000)
   8943..9137    +  rep_origin     pVS1 oriV: origin of replication for the Pseudomonas plasmid pVS1 (Heeb et al., 2000)
   9340..9379    +  CDS            rop (fragment): Rop protein, which maintains plasmids at low copy number; rop
   9481..9621    +  misc_feature   bom: basis of mobility region from pBR322
   9807..10395   -  rep_origin     ori: high-copy-number ColE1/pMB1/pBR322/pUC origin of replication
  10482..11276   -  CDS            KanR: aminoglycoside phosphotransferase; aphA-3; confers resistance to kanamycin
  11701..11725   +  misc_feature   LB T-DNA repeat: left border repeat from nopaline C58 T-DNA
  11803..11977   -  polyA_signal   CaMV poly(A) signal: cauliflower mosaic virus polyadenylation signal
  12018..13043   -  CDS            HygR: hygromycin B phosphotransferase confers resistance to hygromycin
  13110..13786   -  promoter       CaMV 35S promoter (enhanced): cauliflower mosaic virus 35S promoter with a duplicated enhancer region
  13876..13964   +  CDS            lacI (fragment): lac repressor; lacI; The lac repressor binds to the lac operator to inhibit transcription in E. coli. This inhibition can be relieved by adding lactose or isopropyl-β-D-thiogalactopyranoside (IPTG).
  13977..13998   +  protein_bind   CAP binding site: CAP binding activates transcription in the presence of cAMP. E. coli catabolite activator protein
  14013..14043   +  promoter       lac promoter: promoter for the E. coli lac operon
  14047..14069   +  protein_bind   lac operator (fragment): The lac repressor binds to the lac operator to inhibit transcription in E. coli. This inhibition can be relieved by adding lactose or isopropyl-β-D-thiogalactopyranoside (IPTG). lac repressor encoded by lacI
  14100..14131   +  misc_feature   MCS (fragment): pUC18/19 multiple cloning site
  14145..14164   -  rep_origin     ori (fragment): high-copy-number ColE1/pMB1/pBR322/pUC origin of replication
  14161..14185   -  rep_origin     ori (fragment): high-copy-number ColE1/pMB1/pBR322/pUC origin of replication
  14193..14234   -  rep_origin     ori (fragment): high-copy-number ColE1/pMB1/pBR322/pUC origin of replication
  14339..14357   +  promoter       T7 promoter: promoter for bacteriophage T7 RNA polymerase
  14426..14714   +  promoter       CaMV 35S promoter (fragment): strong constitutive promoter from cauliflower mosaic virus
