[The description below was written by a language model from this plasmid's Addgene catalogue record and pLannotate feature annotations shown in this document.]
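Description:
Osa-pCAMBIA-1301-STTM169 is a binary T-DNA vector built on pCAMBIA-1301 for knocking down miR169 function in rice by the short tandem target mimic (STTM) approach. In this method, a short non-coding transcript carrying tandem decoy binding sites for a microRNA is expressed at high level, which sequesters the microRNA and triggers its destruction, relieving repression of its natural targets. The backbone carries the pVS1 replication and stability functions (oriV, RepA, StaA) typical of vectors maintained in Agrobacterium, together with a ColE1/pBR322-type origin, the bom mobilisation region and a kanamycin resistance gene for propagation in E. coli.

The roughly 2.8 kb insert was cloned at PacI within the pUC-type polylinker and lacZα region of the T-DNA. The STTM module itself is not annotated in the feature table, but it would be expected to lie in the short interval between the 35S promoter elements that span the sequence origin (a partial copy followed by a full one, consistent with the recorded 2x35S promoter) and the CaMV poly(A) signal. The insert also brings in a chloramphenicol acetyltransferase gene, ColE1 origin fragments and T7 and SP6 promoters. These appear to be carried over from an intermediate cloning vector, which explains the dual chloramphenicol and kanamycin selection in bacteria.

Between the left and right border repeats, the T-DNA also retains the standard pCAMBIA-1301 cassettes. One is a hygromycin phosphotransferase gene driven by an enhanced 35S promoter for selecting transformed plant cells. The other is a 35S-driven, His-tagged GUS reporter with a NOS terminator, whose catalase intron restricts its expression to plants. The depositor notes that the STTM sequence may differ slightly from reference sequences without affecting function.
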