Addgene plasmid #84199: Osa-pCAMBIA-1301-STTM169
Purpose: Disturb the expression of miR169 in rice
Depositing lab: Guiliang Tang. Depositing organization: Michigan Technological University. Publication: Effective small RNA destruction by the expression of a short tandem target mimic in Arabidopsis. Yan J, Gu Y, Jia X, Kang W, Pan S, Tang X, Chen X, Tang G. Plant Cell. 2012 Feb;24(2):415-27. doi: 10.1105/tpc.111.094144. Epub 2012 Feb 17. PubMed 22345490.
Backbone
  Vector backbone: pCAMBIA-1301
  Backbone manufacturer: CAMBIA Company
  Backbone size w/o insert (bp): 11827
  Vector type: Bacterial Expression, Yeast Expression, Plant Expression
  Selectable markers: Hygromycin
Growth in bacteria
  Bacterial resistance: Chloramphenicol and Kanamycin, 25 & 50 μg/mL
  Growth temperature: 37°C
  Growth strain: DH5alpha
  Copy number: Unknown
Gene/Insert
  Gene/Insert name: miR169 (alt name: Osa-miR169)
  Species: Rice
  Insert size (bp): 2846
  GenBank ID: miRBase (MI0000679, MI0001117-MI00011132, MI0006973)
  Promoter: 2x35S
  Cloning method: Restriction Enzyme; 5′ cloning site PacI (unknown if destroyed); 3′ cloning site PacI (unknown if destroyed)
  Sequencing primers: 5′ 35S promoter; 3′ AGGTTTAGTCGTCTCGTGTCTG
Terms and licenses: Academic/Nonprofit Terms; Industry Terms: Not Available to Industry
Depositor comments: This plasmid used to disturb miR169’s expression by STTM method invented by Dr. Guiliang Tang’s Lab in Michigan Technological University (Plant cell, 2012), Houghton, MI, USA. The method used to construct this plasmid refers to Tang et al., (Methods, 2012) with minor revision. The STTM sequence in this plasmid may contain discrepancies compared to the reference sequence(s). According to the depositing lab, these mutations should not affect plasmid function. For additional published information regarding this plasmid, please see https://www.cell.com/molecular-plant/pdf/S1674-2052(18)30275-2.pdf?_returnURL=https%3A%2F%2Flinkinghub.elsevier.com%2Fretrieve%2Fpii%2FS1674205218302752%3Fshowall%3Dtrue#
How to cite: Osa-pCAMBIA-1301-STTM169 was a gift from Guiliang Tang (Addgene plasmid # 84199 ; http://n2t.net/addgene:84199 ; RRID:Addgene_84199)
