>Addgene plasmid #84199 | Osa-pCAMBIA-1301-STTM169 | depositor partial sequence | sequence record 160755 | Backbone sequence
GATCTGAGGGTAAATTTCTAGTTTTTCTCCTTCATTTTCTTGGTTAGGACCCTTTTCTCTTTTTATTTTT
TTGAGCTTTGATCTTTCTTTAAACTGATCTATTTTTTAATTGATTGGTTATGGTGTAAATATTACATAGC
TTTAACTGATAATCTGATTACTTTATTTCGTGTGTCTATGATGATGATGATAGTTACAGAACCGACGACT
CGTCCGTCCTGTAGAAACCCCAACCCGTGAAATCAAAAAACTCGACGGCCTGTGGGCATTCAGTCTGGAT
CGCGAAAACTGTGGAATTGATCAGCGTTGGTGGGAAAGCGCGTTACAAGAAAGCCGGGCAATTGCTGTGC
CAGGCAGTTTTAACGATCAGTTCGCCGATGCAGATATTCGTAATTATGCGGGCAACGTCTGGTATCAGCG
CGAAGTCTTTATACCGAAAGGTTGGGCAGGCCAGCGTATCGTGCTGCGTTTCGATGCGGTCACTCATTAC
GGCAAAGTGTGGGTCAATAATCAGGAAGTGATGGAGCATCAGGGCGGCTATACGCCATTTGAAGCCGATG
TCACGCCGTATGTTATTGCCGGGAAAAGTGTACGTATCACCGTTTGTGTGAACAACGAACTGAACTGGCA
GACTATCCCGCCGGGAATGGTGATTACCGACGAAAACGGCAAGAAAAAGCAGTCTTACTTCCATGATTTC
TTTAACTATGCCGGAATCCATCGCAGCGTAATGCTCTACACCACGCCGAACACCTGGGTGGACGATATCA
CCGTGGTGACGCATGTCGCGCAAGACTGTAACCACGCGTCTGTTGACTGGCAGGTGGTGGCCAATGGTGA
TGTCAGCGTTGAACTGCGTGATGCGGATCAACAGGTGGTTGCAACTGGACAAGGCACTAGCGGGACTTTG
CAAGTGGTGAATCCGCACCTCTGGCAACCGGGTGAAGGTTATCTCTATGAACTCGAAGTCACAGCCAAAA
GCCAGACAGAGTCTGATATCTACCCGCTTCGCGTCGGCATCCGGTCAGTGGCAGTGAAGGGCCAACAGTT
CCTGATTAACCACAAACCGTTCTACTTTACTGGCTTTGGTCGTCATGAAGATGCGGACTTACGTGGCAAA
GGATTCGATAACGTGCTGATGGTGCACGACCACGCATTAATGGACTGGATTGGGGCCAACTCCTACCGTA
CCTCGCATTACCCTTACGCTGAAGAGATGCTCGACTGGGCAGATGAACATGGCATCGTGGTGATTGATGA
AACTGCTGCTGTCGGCTTTCAGCTGTCTTTAGGCATTGGTTTCGAAGCGGGCAACAAGCCGAAAGAACTG
TACAGCGAAGAGGCAGTCAACGGGGAAACTCAGCAAGCGCACTTACAGGCGATTAAAGAGCTGATAGCGC
GTGACAAAAACCACCCAAGCGTGGTGATGTGGAGTATTGCCAACGAACCGGATACCCGTCCGCAAGGTGC
ACGGGAATATTTCGCGCCACTGGCGGAAGCAACGCGTAAACTCGACCCGACGCGTCCGATCACCTGCGTC
AATGTAATGTTCTGCGACGCTCACACCGATACCATCAGCGATCTCTTTGATGTGCTGTGCCTGAACCGTT
ATTACGGATGGTATGTCCAAAGCGGCGATTTGGAAACGGCAGAGAAGGTACTGGAAAAAGAACTTCTGGC
CTGGCAGGAGAAACTGCATCAGCCGATTATCATCACCGAATACGGCGTGGATACGTTAGCCGGGCTGCAC
TCAATGTACACCGACATGTGGAGTGAAGAGTATCAGTGTGCATGGCTGGATATGTATCACCGCGTCTTTG
ATCGCGTCAGCGCCGTCGTCGGTGAACAGGTATGGAATTTCGCCGATTTTGCGACCTCGCAAGGCATATT
GCGCGTTGGCGGTAACAAGAAAGGGATCTTCACTCGCGACCGCAAACCGAAGTCGGCGGCTTTTCTGCTG
CAAAAACGCTGGACTGGCATGAACTTCGGTGAAAAACCGCAGCAGGGAGGCAAACAAGCTAGCCACCACC
ACCACCACCACGTGTGAATTACAGGTGACCAGCTCGAATTTCCCCGATCGTTCAAACATTTGGCAATAAA
GTTTCTTAAGATTGAATCCTGTTGCCGGTCTTGCGATGATTATCATATAATTTCTGTTGAATTACGTTAA
GCATGTAATAATTAACATGTAATGCATGACGTTATTTATGAGATGGGTTTTTATGATTAGAGTCCCGCAA
TTATACATTTAATACGCGATAGAAAACAAAATATAGCGCGCAAACTAGGATAAATTATCGCGCGCGGTGT
CATCTATGTTACTAGATCGGGAATTAAACTATCAGTGTTTGACAGGATATATTGGCGGGTAAACCTAAGA
GAAAAGAGCGTTTATTAGAATAACGGATATTTAAAAGGGCGTGAAAAGGTTTATCCGTTCGTCCATTTGT
ATGTGCATGCCAACCACAGGGTTCCCCTCGGGATCAAAGTACTTTGATCCAACCCCTCCGCTGCTATAGT
GCAGTCGGCTTCTGACGTTCAGTGCAGCCGTCTTCTGAAAACGACATGTCGCACAAGTCCTAAGTTACGC
GACAGGCTGCCGCCCTGCCCTTTTCCTGGCGTTTTCTTGTCGCGTGTTTTAGTCGCATAAAGTAGAATAC
TTGCGACTAGAACCGGAGACATTACGCCATGAACAAGAGCGCCGCCGCTGGCCTGCTGGGCTATGCCCGC
GTCAGCACCGACGACCAGGACTTGACCAACCAACGGGCCGAACTGCACGCGGCCGGCTGCACCAAGCTGT
TTTCCGAGAAGATCACCGGCACCAGGCGCGACCGCCCGGAGCTGGCCAGGATGCTTGACCACCTACGCCC
TGGCGACGTTGTGACAGTGACCAGGCTAGACCGCCTGGCCCGCAGCACCCGCGACCTACTGGACATTGCC
GAGCGCATCCAGGAGGCCGGCGCGGGCCTGCGTAGCCTGGCAGAGCCGTGGGCCGACACCACCACGCCGG
CCGGCCGCATGGTGTTGACCGTGTTCGCCGGCATTGCCGAGTTCGAGCGTTCCCTAATCATCGACCGCAC
CCGGAGCGGGCGCGAGGCCGCCAAGGCCCGAGGCGTGAAGTTTGGCCCCCGCCCTACCCTCACCCCGGCA
CAGATCGCGCACGCCCGCGAGCTGATCGACCAGGAAGGCCGCACCGTGAAAGAGGCGGCTGCACTGCTTG
GCGTGCATCGCTCGACCCTGTACCGCGCACTTGAGCGCAGCGAGGAAGTGACGCCCACCGAGGCCAGGCG
GCGCGGTGCCTTCCGTGAGGACGCATTGACCGAGGCCGACGCCCTGGCGGCCGCCGAGAATGAACGCCAA
GAGGAACAAGCATGAAACCGCACCAGGACGGCCAGGACGAACCGTTTTTCATTACCGAAGAGATCGAGGC
GGAGATGATCGCGGCCGGGTACGTGTTCGAGCCGCCCGCGCACGTCTCAACCGTGCGGCTGCATGAAATC
CTGGCCGGTTTGTCTGATGCCAAGCTGGCGGCCTGGCCGGCCAGCTTGGCCGCTGAAGAAACCGAGCGCC
GCCGTCTAAAAAGGTGATGTGTATTTGAGTAAAACAGCTTGCGTCATGCGGTCGCTGCGTATATGATGCG
ATGAGTAAATAAACAAATACGCAAGGGGAACGCATGAAGGTTATCGCTGTACTTAACCAGAAAGGCGGGT
CAGGCAAGACGACCATCGCAACCCATCTAGCCCGCGCCCTGCAACTCGCCGGGGCCGATGTTCTGTTAGT
CGATTCCGATCCCCAGGGCAGTGCCCGCGATTGGGCGGCCGTGCGGGAAGATCAACCGCTAACCGTTGTC
GGCATCGACCGCCCGACGATTGACCGCGACGTGAAGGCCATCGGCCGGCGCGACTTCGTAGTGATCGACG
GAGCGCCCCAGGCGGCGGACTTGGCTGTGTCCGCGATCAAGGCAGCCGACTTCGTGCTGATTCCGGTGCA
GCCAAGCCCTTACGACATATGGGCCACCGCCGACCTGGTGGAGCTGGTTAAGCAGCGCATTGAGGTCACG
GATGGAAGGCTACAAGCGGCCTTTGTCGTGTCGCGGGCGATCAAAGGCACGCGCATCGGCGGTGAGGTTG
CCGAGGCGCTGGCCGGGTACGAGCTGCCCATTCTTGAGTCCCGTATCACGCAGCGCGTGAGCTACCCAGG
CACTGCCGCCGCCGGCACAACCGTTCTTGAATCAGAACCCGAGGGCGACGCTGCCCGCGAGGTCCAGGCG
CTGGCCGCTGAAATTAAATCAAAACTCATTTGAGTTAATGAGGTAAAGAGAAAATGAGCAAAAGCACAAA
CACGCTAAGTGCCGGCCGTCCGAGCGCACGCAGCAGCAAGGCTGCAACGTTGGCCAGCCTGGCAGACACG
CCAGCCATGAAGCGGGTCAACTTTCAGTTGCCGGCGGAGGATCACACCAAGCTGAAGATGTACGCGGTAC
GCCAAGGCAAGACCATTACCGAGCTGCTATCTGAATACATCGCGCAGCTACCAGAGTAAATGAGCAAATG
AATAAATGAGTAGATGAATTTTAGCGGCTAAAGGAGGCGGCATGGAAAATCAAGAACAACCAGGCACCGA
CGCCGTGGAATGCCCCATGTGTGGAGGAACGGGCGGTTGGCCAGGCGTAAGCGGCTGGGTTGTCTGCCGG
CCCTGCAATGGCACTGGAACCCCCAAGCCCGAGGAATCGGCGTGAGCGGTCGCAAACCATCCGGCCCGGT
ACAAATCGGCGCGGCGCTGGGTGATGACCTGGTGGAGAAGTTGAAGGCCGCGCAGGCCGCCCAGCGGCAA
CGCATCGAGGCAGAAGCACGCCCCGGTGAATCGTGGCAAGCGGCCGCTGATCGAATCCGCAAAGAATCCC
GGCAACCGCCGGCAGCCGGTGCGCCGTCGATTAGGAAGCCGCCCAAGGGCGACGAGCAACCAGATTTTTT
CGTTCCGATGCTCTATGACGTGGGCACCCGCGATAGTCGCAGCATCATGGACGTGGCCGTTTTCCGTCTG
TCGAAGCGTGACCGACGAGCTGGCGAGGTGATCCGCTACGAGCTTCCAGACGGGCACGTAGAGGTTTCCG
CAGGGCCGGCCGGCATGGCCAGTGTGTGGGATTACGACCTGGTACTGATGGCGGTTTCCCATCTAACCGA
ATCCATGAACCGATACCGGGAAGGGAAGGGAGACAAGCCCGGCCGCGTGTTCCGTCCACACGTTGCGGAC
GTACTCAAGTTCTGCCGGCGAGCCGATGGCGGAAAGCAGAAAGACGACCTGGTAGAAACCTGCATTCGGT
TAAACACCACGCACGTTGCCATGCAGCGTACGAAGAAGGCCAAGAACGGCCGCCTGGTGACGGTATCCGA
GGGTGAAGCCTTGATTAGCCGCTACAAGATCGTAAAGAGCGAAACCGGGCGGCCGGAGTACATCGAGATC
GAGCTAGCTGATTGGATGTACCGCGAGATCACAGAAGGCAAGAACCCGGACGTGCTGACGGTTCACCCCG
ATTACTTTTTGATCGATCCCGGCATCGGCCGTTTTCTCTACCGCCTGGCACGCCGCGCCGCAGGCAAGGC
AGAAGCCAGATGGTTGTTCAAGACGATCTACGAACGCAGTGGCAGCGCCGGAGAGTTCAAGAAGTTCTGT
TTCACCGTGCGCAAGCTGATCGGGTCAAATGACCTGCCGGAGTACGATTTGAAGGAGGAGGCGGGGCAGG
CTGGCCCGATCCTAGTCATGCGCTACCGCAACCTGATCGAGGGCGAAGCATCCGCCGGTTCCTAATGTAC
GGAGCAGATGCTAGGGCAAATTGCCCTAGCAGGGGAAAAAGGTCGAAAAGGTCTCTTTCCTGTGGATAGC
ACGTACATTGGGAACCCAAAGCCGTACATTGGGAACCGGAACCCGTACATTGGGAACCCAAAGCCGTACA
TTGGGAACCGGTCACACATGTAAGTGACTGATATAAAAGAGAAAAAAGGCGATTTTTCCGCCTAAAACTC
TTTAAAACTTATTAAAACTCTTAAAACCCGCCTGGCCTGTGCATAACTGTCTGGCCAGCGCACAGCCGAA
GAGCTGCAAAAAGCGCCTACCCTTCGGTCGCTGCGCTCCCTACGCCCCGCCGCTTCGCGTCGGCCTATCG
CGGCCGCTGGCCGCTCAAAAATGGCTGGCCTACGGCCAGGCAATCTACCAGGGCGCGGACAAGCCGCGCC
GTCGCCACTCGACCGCCGGCGCCCACATCAAGGCACCCTGCCTCGCGCGTTTCGGTGATGACGGTGAAAA
CCTCTGACACATGCAGCTCCCGGAGACGGTCACAGCTTGTCTGTAAGCGGATGCCGGGAGCAGACAAGCC
CGTCAGGGCGCGTCAGCGGGTGTTGGCGGGTGTCGGGGCGCAGCCATGACCCAGTCACGTAGCGATAGCG
GAGTGTATACTGGCTTAACTATGCGGCATCAGAGCAGATTGTACTGAGAGTGCACCATATGCGGTGTGAA
ATACCGCACAGATGCGTAAGGAGAAAATACCGCATCAGGCGCTCTTCCGCTTCCTCGCTCACTGACTCGC
TGCGCTCGGTCGTTCGGCTGCGGCGAGCGGTATCAGCTCACTCAAAGGCGGTAATACGGTTATCCACAGA
ATCAGGGGATAACGCAGGAAAGAACATGTGAGCAAAAGGCCAGCAAAAGGCCAGGAACCGTAAAAAGGCC
GCGTTGCTGGCGTTTTTCCATAGGCTCCGCCCCCCTGACGAGCATCACAAAAATCGACGCTCAAGTCAGA
GGTGGCGAAACCCGACAGGACTATAAAGATACCAGGCGTTTCCCCCTGGAAGCTCCCTCGTGCGCTCTCC
TGTTCCGACCCTGCCGCTTACCGGATACCTGTCCGCCTTTCTCCCTTCGGGAAGCGTGGCGCTTTCTCAT
AGCTCACGCTGTAGGTATCTCAGTTCGGTGTAGGTCGTTCGCTCCAAGCTGGGCTGTGTGCACGAACCCC
CCGTTCAGCCCGACCGCTGCGCCTTATCCGGTAACTATCGTCTTGAGTCCAACCCGGTAAGACACGACTT
ATCGCCACTGGCAGCAGCCACTGGTAACAGGATTAGCAGAGCGAGGTATGTAGGCGGTGCTACAGAGTTC
TTGAAGTGGTGGCCTAACTACGGCTACACTAGAAGGACAGTATTTGGTATCTGCGCTCTGCTGAAGCCAG
TTACCTTCGGAAAAAGAGTTGGTAGCTCTTGATCCGGCAAACAAACCACCGCTGGTAGCGGTGGTTTTTT
TGTTTGCAAGCAGCAGATTACGCGCAGAAAAAAAGGATCTCAAGAAGATCCTTTGATCTTTTCTACGGGG
TCTGACGCTCAGTGGAACGAAAACTCACGTTAAGGGATTTTGGTCATGCATTCTAGGTACTAAAACAATT
CATCCAGTAAAATATAATATTTTATTTTCTCCCAATCAGGCTTGATCCCCAGTAAGTCAAAAAATAGCTC
GACATACTGTTCTTCCCCGATATCCTCCCTGATCGACCGGACGCAGAAGGCAATGTCATACCACTTGTCC
GCCCTGCCGCTTCTCCCAAGATCAATAAAGCCACTTACTTTGCCATCTTTCACAAAGATGTTGCTGTCTC
CCAGGTCGCCGTGGGAAAAGACAAGTTCCTCTTCGGGCTTTTCCGTCTTTAAAAAATCATACAGCTCGCG
CGGATCTTTAAATGGAGTGTCTTCTTCCCAGTTTTCGCAATCCACATCGGCCAGATCGTTATTCAGTAAG
TAATCCAATTCGGCTAAGCGGCTGTCTAAGCTATTCGTATAGGGACAATCCGATATGTCGATGGAGTGAA
AGAGCCTGATGCACTCCGCATACAGCTCGATAATCTTTTCAGGGCTTTGTTCATCTTCATACTCTTCCGA
GCAAAGGACGCCATCGGCCTCACTCATGAGCAGATTGCTCCAGCCATCATGCCGTTCAAAGTGCAGGACC
TTTGGAACAGGCAGCTTTCCTTCCAGCCATAGCATCATGTCCTTTTCCCGTTCCACATCATAGGTGGTCC
CTTTATACCGGCTGTCCGTCATTTTTAAATATAGGTTTTCATTTTCTCCCACCAGCTTATATACCTTAGC
AGGAGACATTCCTTCCGTATCTTTTACGCAGCGGTATTTTTCGATCAGTTTTTTCAATTCCGGTGATATT
CTCATTTTAGCCATTTATTATTTCCTTCCTCTTTTCTACAGTATTTAAAGATACCCCAAGAAGCTAATTA
TAACAAGACGAACTCCAATTCACTGTTCCTTGCATTCTAAAACCTTAAATACCAGAAAACAGCTTTTTCA
AAGTTGTTTTCAAAGTTGGCGTATAACATAGTATCGACGGAGCCGATTTTGAAACCGCGGTGATCACAGG
CAGCAACGCTCTGTCATCGTTACAATCAACATGCTACCCTCCGCGAGATCATCCGTGTTTCAAACCCGGC
AGCTTAGTTGCCGTTCTTCCGAATAGCATCGGTAACATGAGCAAAGTCTGCCGCCTTACAACGGCTCTCC
CGCTGACGCCGTCCCGGACTGATGGGCTGCCTGTATCGAGTGGTGATTTTGTGCCGAGCTGCCGGTCGGG
GAGCTGTTGGCTGGCTGGTGGCAGGATATATTGTGGTGTAAACAAATTGACGCTTAGACAACTTAATAAC
ACATTGCGGACGTTTTTAATGTACTGAATTAACGCCGAATTAATTCGGGGGATCTGGATTTTAGTACTGG
ATTTTGGTTTTAGGAATTAGAAATTTTATTGATAGAAGTATTTTACAAATACAAATACATACTAAGGGTT
TCTTATATGCTCAACACATGAGCGAAACCCTATAGGAACCCTAATTCCCTTATCTGGGAACTACTCACAC
ATTATTATGGAGAAACTCGAGCTTGTCGATCGACAGATCCGGTCGGCATCTACTCTATTTCTTTGCCCTC
GGACGAGTGCTGGGGCGTCGGTTTCCACTATCGGCGAGTACTTCTACACAGCCATCGGTCCAGACGGCCG
CGCTTCTGCGGGCGATTTGTGTACGCCCGACAGTCCCGGCTCCGGATCGGACGATTGCGTCGCATCGACC
CTGCGCCCAAGCTGCATCATCGAAATTGCCGTCAACCAAGCTCTGATAGAGTTGGTCAAGACCAATGCGG
AGCATATACGCCCGGAGTCGTGGCGATCCTGCAAGCTCCGGATGCCTCCGCTCGAAGTAGCGCGTCTGCT
GCTCCATACAAGCCAACCACGGCCTCCAGAAGAAGATGTTGGCGACCTCGTATTGGGAATCCCCGAACAT
CGCCTCGCTCCAGTCAATGACCGCTGTTATGCGGCCATTGTCCGTCAGGACATTGTTGGAGCCGAAATCC
GCGTGCACGAGGTGCCGGACTTCGGGGCAGTCCTCGGCCCAAAGCATCAGCTCATCGAGAGCCTGCGCGA
CGGACGCACTGACGGTGTCGTCCATCACAGTTTGCCAGTGATACACATGGGGATCAGCAATCGCGCATAT
GAAATCACGCCATGTAGTGTATTGACCGATTCCTTGCGGTCCGAATGGGCCGAACCCGCTCGTCTGGCTA
AGATCGGCCGCAGCGATCGCATCCATAGCCTCCGCGACCGGTTGTAGAACAGCGGGCAGTTCGGTTTCAG
GCAGGTCTTGCAACGTGACACCCTGTGCACGGCGGGAGATGCAATAGGTCAGGCTCTCGCTAAACTCCCC
AATGTCAAGCACTTCCGGAATCGGGAGCGCGGCCGATGCAAAGTGCCGATAAACATAACGATCTTTGTAG
AAACCATCGGCGCAGCTATTTACCCGCAGGACATATCCACGCCCTCCTACATCGAAGCTGAAAGCACGAG
ATTCTTCGCCCTCCGAGAGCTGCATCAGGTCGGAGACGCTGTCGAACTTTTCGATCAGAAACTTCTCGAC
AGACGTCGCGGTGAGTTCAGGCTTTTTCATATCTCATTGCCCCCCGGGATCTGCGAAAGCTCGAGAGAGA
TAGATTTGTAGAGAGAGACTGGTGATTTCAGCGTGTCCTCTCCAAATGAAATGAACTTCCTTATATAGAG
GAAGGTCTTGCGAAGGATAGTGGGATTGTGCGTCATCCCTTACGTCAGTGGAGATATCACATCAATCCAC
TTGCTTTGAAGACGTGGTTGGAACGTCTTCTTTTTCCACGATGCTCCTCGTGGGTGGGGGTCCATCTTTG
GGACCACTGTCGGCAGAGGCATCTTGAACGATAGCCTTTCCTTTATCGCAATGATGGCATTTGTAGGTGC
CACCTTCCTTTTCTACTGTCCTTTTGATGAAGTGACAGATAGCTGGGCAATGGAATCCGAGGAGGTTTCC
CGATATTACCCTTTGTTGAAAAGTCTCAATAGCCCTTTGGTCTTCTGAGACTGTATCTTTGATATTCTTG
GAGTAGACGAGAGTGTCGTGCTCCACCATGTTATCACATCAATCCACTTGCTTTGAAGACGTGGTTGGAA
CGTCTTCTTTTTCCACGATGCTCCTCGTGGGTGGGGGTCCATCTTTGGGACCACTGTCGGCAGAGGCATC
TTGAACGATAGCCTTTCCTTTATCGCAATGATGGCATTTGTAGGTGCCACCTTCCTTTTCTACTGTCCTT
TTGATGAAGTGACAGATAGCTGGGCAATGGAATCCGAGGAGGTTTCCCGATATTACCCTTTGTTGAAAAG
TCTCAATAGCCCTTTGGTCTTCTGAGACTGTATCTTTGATATTCTTGGAGTAGACGAGAGTGTCGTGCTC
CACCATGTTGGCAAGCTGCTCTAGCCAATACGCAAACCGCCTCTCCCCGCGCGTTGGCCGATTCATTAAT
GCAGCTGGCACGACAGGTTTCCCGACTGGAAAGCGGGCAGTGAGCGCAACGCAATTAATGTGAGTTAGCT
CACTCATTAGGCACCCCAGGCTTTACACTTTATGCTTCCGGCTCGTATGTTGTGTGGAATTGTGAGCGGA
TAACAATTTCACACAGGAAACAGCTATGACCATGATTACGAATTCGAGCTCGGTACCCGGGGATCCTCTA
GAGTCGACCTGCAGGCATGCAAGCTTGGCACTGGCCGTCGTTTTACAACGTCGTGACTGGGAAAACCCTG
GCGTTACCCAACTTAATCGCCTTGCAGCACATCCCCCTTTCGCCAGCTGGCGTAATAGCGAAGAGGCCCG
CACCGATCGCCCTTCCCAACAGTTGCGCAGCCTGAATGGCGAATGCTAGAGCAGCTTGAGCTTGGATCAG
ATTGTCGTTTCCCGCCTTCAGTTTAGCTTCATGGAGTCAAAGATTCAAATAGAGGACCTAACAGAACTCG
CCGTAAAGACTGGCGAACAGTTCATACAGAGTCTCTTACGACTCAATGACAAGAAGAAAATCTTCGTCAA
CATGGTGGAGCACGACACACTTGTCTACTCCAAAAATATCAAAGATACAGTCTCAGAAGACCAAAGGGCA
ATTGAGACTTTTCAACAAAGGGTAATATCCGGAAACCTCCTCGGATTCCATTGCCCAGCTATCTGTCACT
TTATTGTGAAGATAGTGGAAAAGGAAGGTGGCTCCTACAAATGCCATCATTGCGATAAAGGAAAGGCCAT
CGTTGAAGATGCCTCTGCCGACAGTGGTCCCAAAGATGGACCCCCACCCACGAGGAGCATCGTGGAAAAA
GAAGACGTTCCAACCACGTCTTCAAAGCAAGTGGATTGATGTGATATCTCCACTGACGTAAGGGATGACG
CACAATCCCACTATCCTTCGCAAGACCCTTCCTCTATATAAGGAAGTTCATTTCATTTGGAGAGAACACG
GGGGACTCTTGACCATGGTA
