>Addgene plasmid #84199 | Osa-pCAMBIA-1301-STTM169 | depositor partial sequence | sequence record 174464 | STTM169
CATTTGGAGAGGACAGCCCAAGCTTCAGGCAAGTCACTATCCTTGGCTAGTTGTTGTTGTTATGGTCTAA
TTTAAATATGGTCTAAAGAAGAAGAATTRGGCAAGTCACTATCCTTGGCTAGAATTCGGTACGCTGAAAT
CACCAG
